>Addgene plasmid #80876 | pcDNA3-ALK5 wt | addgene full sequence | sequence record 456512 | Addgene NGS Result
GTGAGATGCAGACGAAGCACACTGGTCCAGCAATGACAGCTGCCAGTTCCACAGGACCAAGGCCAGGTGA
TGACTTTACAGTAGTTGGAAGTTCTATTTTATTGCAATGGTCCTGATTGCAGCAATATGTTGTAGTCACA
GACCCAGTTTTTGAAGAGGGTGCACATACAAACGGCCTATCTCGTGGAATTAAGTCAATTTCAGCTATAC
ACATGCTGTTGTGTATAACTTTGTCTGTGGTCTCTGTGACAGAGACAAAGCAGAGCCCATCTGTCACACA
AGTAAAATTGTCTTTTGTACAGAGGTGGCAGAAACACTGTAACGCCGTCGCCCCCGGGAGCAGCGCCGCC
GCCGCCGCCGCCGCCGCCGCCAGCACGAGGAGGAGCAGCCGGGGACGCGGAGCAGCGACCGCCGCCTCCA
TGGCCCGAATTCCAGCACACTGGCGGCCGTTACTAGTGGATCCGAGCTCGGTACCAAGCTTGGGTCTCCC
TATAGTGAGTCGTATTAATTTCGATAAGCCAGTAAGCAGTGGGTTCTCTAGTTAGCCAGAGAGCTCTGCT
TATATAGACCTCCCACCGTACACGCCTACCGCCCATTTGCGTCAATGGGGCGGAGTTGTTACGACATTTT
GGAAAGTCCCGTTGATTTTGGTGCCAAAACAAACTCCCATTGACGTCAATGGGGTGGAGACTTGGAAATC
CCCGTGAGTCAAACCGCTATCCACGCCCATTGATGTACTGCCAAAACCGCATCACCATGGTAATAGCGAT
GACTAATACGTAGATGTACTGCCAAGTAGGAAAGTCCCATAAGGTCATGTACTGGGCATAATGCCAGGCG
GGCCATTTACCGTCATTGACGTCAATAGGGGGCGTACTTGGCATATGATACACTTGATGTACTGCCAAGT
GGGCAGTTTACCGTAAATACTCCACCCATTGACGTCAATGGAAAGTCCCTATTGGCGTTACTATGGGAAC
ATACGTCATTATTGACGTCAATGGGCGGGGGTCGTTGGGCGGTCAGCCAGGCGGGCCATTTACCGTAAGT
TATGTAACGCGGAACTCCATATATGGGCTATGAACTAATGACCCCGTAATTGATTACTATTAATAACTAG
TCAATAATCAATGTCAACGCGTATATCTGGCCCGTACATCGCGAAGCAGCGCAAAACGCCTAACCCTAAG
CAGATTCTTCATGCAATTGTCGGTCAAGCCTTGCCTTGTTGTAGCTTAAATTTTGCTCGCGCACTACTCA
GCGACCTCCAACACACAAGCAGGGAGCAGATACTGGCTTAACTATGCGGCATCAGAGCAGATTGTACTGA
GAGTGCACCATAGGGGATCGGGAGATCTCCCGATCCGTCGACGTCAGGTGGCACTTTTCGGGGAAATGTG
CGCGGAACCCCTATTTGTTTATTTTTCTAAATACATTCAAATATGTATCCGCTCATGAGACAATAACCCT
GATAAATGCTTCAATAATATTGAAAAAGGAAGAGTATGAGTATTCAACATTTCCGTGTCGCCCTTATTCC
CTTTTTTGCGGCATTTTGCCTTCCTGTTTTTGCTCACCCAGAAACGCTGGTGAAAGTAAAAGATGCTGAA
GATCAGTTGGGTGCACGAGTGGGTTACATCGAACTGGATCTCAACAGCGGTAAGATCCTTGAGAGTTTTC
GCCCCGAAGAACGTTTTCCAATGATGAGCACTTTTAAAGTTCTGCTATGTGGCGCGGTATTATCCCGTAT
TGACGCCGGGCAAGAGCAACTCGGTCGCCGCATACACTATTCTCAGAATGACTTGGTTGAGTACTCACCA
GTCACAGAAAAGCATCTTACGGATGGCATGACAGTAAGAGAATTATGCAGTGCTGCCATAACCATGAGTG
ATAACACTGCGGCCAACTTACTTCTGACAACGATCGGAGGACCGAAGGAGCTAACCGCTTTTTTGCACAA
CATGGGGGATCATGTAACTCGCCTTGATCGTTGGGAACCGGAGCTGAATGAAGCCATACCAAACGACGAG
CGTGACACCACGATGCCTGTAGCAATGGCAACAACGTTGCGCAAACTATTAACTGGCGAACTACTTACTC
TAGCTTCCCGGCAACAATTAATAGACTGGATGGAGGCGGATAAAGTTGCAGGACCACTTCTGCGCTCGGC
CCTTCCGGCTGGCTGGTTTATTGCTGATAAATCTGGAGCCGGTGAGCGTGGGTCTCGCGGTATCATTGCA
GCACTGGGGCCAGATGGTAAGCCCTCCCGTATCGTAGTTATCTACACGACGGGGAGTCAGGCAACTATGG
ATGAACGAAATAGACAGATCGCTGAGATAGGTGCCTCACTGATTAAGCATTGGTAACTGTCAGACCAAGT
TTACTCATATATACTTTAGATTGATTTAAAACTTCATTTTTAATTTAAAAGGATCTAGGTGAAGATCCTT
TTTGATAATCTCATGACCAAAATCCCTTAACGTGAGTTTTCGTTCCACTGAGCGTCAGACCCCGTAGAAA
AGATCAAAGGATCTTCTTGAGATCCTTTTTTTCTGCGCGTAATCTGCTGCTTGCAAACAAAAAAACCACC
GCTACCAGCGGTGGTTTGTTTGCCGGATCAAGAGCTACCAACTCTTTTTCCGAAGGTAACTGGCTTCAGC
AGAGCGCAGATACCAAATACTGTTCTTCTAGTGTAGCCGTAGTTAGGCCACCACTTCAAGAACTCTGTAG
CACCGCCTACATACCTCGCTCTGCTAATCCTGTTACCAGTGGCTGCTGCCAGTGGCGATAAGTCGTGTCT
TACCGGGTTGGACTCAAGACGATAGTTACCGGATAAGGCGCAGCGGTCGGGCTGAACGGGGGGTTCGTGC
ACACAGCCCAGCTTGGAGCGAACGACCTACACCGAACTGAGATACCTACAGCGTGAGCTATGAGAAAGCG
CCACGCTTCCCGAAGGGAGAAAGGCGGACAGGTATCCGGTAAGCGGCAGGGTCGGAACAGGAGAGCGCAC
GAGGGAGCTTCCAGGGGGAAACGCCTGGTATCTTTATAGTCCTGTCGGGTTTCGCCACCTCTGACTTGAG
CGTCGATTTTTGTGATGCTCGTCAGGGGGGCGGAGCCTATGGAAAAACGCCAGCAACGCGGCCTTTTTAC
GGTTCCTGGCCTTTTGCTGGCCTTTTGCTCACATGTTCTTTCCTGCGTTATCCCCTGATTCTGTGGATAA
CCGTATTACCGCCTTTGAGTGAGCTGATACCGCTCGCCGCAGCCGAACGACCGAGCGCAGCGAGTCAGTG
AGCGAGGAAGCGGAAGAGCGCCCAATACGCAAACCGCCTCTCCCCGCGCGTTGGCCGATTCATTAATGCA
GCTGGCACGACAGGTTTCCCGACTGGAAAGCGGGCAGTGAGCGCAACGCAATTAATGTGAGTTAGCTCAC
TCATTAGGCACCCCAGGCTTTACACTTTATGCTTCCGGCTCGTATGTTGTGTGGAATTGTGAGCGGATAA
CAATTTCACACAGGAAACAGCTATGACCATGATTACGCCAAGCTCTAGCTAGAGGTCGACGGTATACAGA
CATGATAAGATACATTGATGAGTTTGGACAAACCACAACTAGAATGCAGTGAAAAAAATGCTTTATTTGT
GAAATTTGTGATGCTATTGCTTTATTTGTAACCATTATAAGCTGCAATAAACAAGTTGGGGTGGGCGAAG
AACTCCAGCATGAGATCCCCGCGCTGGAGGATCATCCAGCCGGCGTCCCGGAAAACGATTCCGAAGCCCA
ACCTTTCATAGAAGGCGGCGGTGGAATCGAAATCTCGTGATGGCAGGTTGGGCGTCGCTTGGTCGGTCAT
TTCGAACCCCAGAGTCCCGCTCAGAAGAACTCGTCAAGAAGGCGATAGAAGGCGATGCGCTGCGAATCGG
GAGCGGCGATACCGTAAAGCACGAGGAAGCGGTCAGCCCATTCGCCGCCAAGCTCTTCAGCAATATCACG
GGTAGCCAACGCTATGTCCTGATAGCGGTCCGCCACACCCAGCCGGCCACAGTCGATGAATCCAGAAAAG
CGGCCATTTTCCACCATGATATTCGGCAAGCAGGCATCGCCATGGGTCACGACGAGATCCTCGCCGTCGG
GCATGCGCGCCTTGAGCCTGGCGAACAGTTCGGCTGGCGCGAGCCCCTGATGCTCTTCGTCCAGATCATC
CTGATCGACAAGACCGGCTTCCATCCGAGTACGTGCTCGCTCGATGCGATGTTTCGCTTGGTGGTCGAAT
GGGCAGGTAGCCGGATCAAGCGTATGCAGCCGCCGCATTGCATCAGCCATGATGGATACTTTCTCGGCAG
GAGCAAGGTGAGATGACAGGAGATCCTGCCCCGGCACTTCGCCCAATAGCAGCCAGTCCCTTCCCGCTTC
AGTGACAACGTCGAGCACAGCTGCGCAAGGAACGCCCGTCGTGGCCAGCCACGATAGCCGCGCTGCCTCG
TCCTGCAGTTCATTCAGGGCACCGGACAGGTCGGTCTTGACAAAAAGAACCGGGCGCCCCTGCGCTGACA
GCCGGAACACGGCGGCATCAGAGCAGCCGATTGTCTGTTGTGCCCAGTCATAGCCGAATAGCCTCTCCAC
CCAAGCGGCCGGAGAACCTGCGTGCAATCCATCTTGTTCAATCATGCGAAACGATCCTCATCCTGTCTCT
TGATCAGATCCGAAAATGGATATACAAGCTCCCGGGAGCTTTTTGCAAAAGCCTAGGCCTCCAAAAAAGC
CTCCTCACTACTTCTGGAATAGCTCAGAGGCAGAGGCGGCCTCGGCCTCTGCATAAATAAAAAAAATTAG
TCAGCCATGGGGCGGAGAATGGGCGGAACTGGGCGGAGTTAGGGGCGGGATGGGCGGAGTTAGGGGCGGG
ACTATGGTTGCTGACTAATTGAGATGCATGCTTTGCATACTTCTGCCTGCTGGGGAGCCTGGGGACTTTC
CACACCCTAACTGACACACATTCCACAGAATTAATTCGCGTTAAATTTTTGTTAAATCAGCTCATTTTTT
AACCAATAGGCCGAAATCGGCAAAATCCCTTATAAATCAAAAGAATAGACCGAGATAGGGT
[37 nt withheld, positions 5102-5138]
AAAGAACGTGGACTCCAACGTCAAAGG
[49 nt withheld, positions 5166-5214]
T
[91 nt withheld, positions 5216-5306]
G
[124 nt withheld, positions 5308-5431]
GGGGATACCCCCTAGAGCCCCAGCTGGTTCTTTCCGCCTCAGAAGCCATAGAGCCCACCGCATCCCCAGC
ATGCCTGCTATTGTCTTCCCAATCCTCCCCCTTGCTGTCCTGCCCCACCCCACCCCCCAGAATAGAATGA
CACCTACTCAGACAATGCGATGCAATTTCCTCATTTTATTAGGAAAGGACAGTGGGAGTGGCACCTTCCA
GGGTCAAGGAAGGCACGGGGGAGGGGCAAACAACAGATGGCTGGCAACTAGAAGGCACAGTCGAGGCTGA
TCAGCGAGCTCTAGCATTTAGGTGACACTATAGAATAGGGCCCTCTAGAGTCGACCTAGAGGCTAGCATA
ATCAGGAACATCATACGGATAACCCTCGAGCATTTTGATGCCTTCCTGTTGACTGAGTTGCGATAATGTT
TTCTTAATCCGCAATGCTGTAAGCCTAGCTGCTCCATTGGCATACCAACATTCTCTCATAATTTTAGCCA
TTACTCTCAAGGCTTCACAGCTCTGCCATCTGTTTGGGATATTTGGCCTTAACTTCTGTTCACAAACAAC
TTTTCTCATTTCTTCAACTGATGGGTCAGAAGGTACAAGATCATAATAAGGCAGTTGGTAATCTTCATGA
ATACCACCAATGGAACATCGTCGAGCAATTTCCCAGAATACTAAGCCCATTGCATAGATGTCAGCACGTT
TGAAGGATTCAAAATGTTTCATATTTATGGAATCATCGAGAACTTCAGGGGCCATGTACCTTTTTGTTCC
CACTCTGTGGTTTGGAGCAATATCAATGGTATCTGTGGCTGAATCATGTCTTACTGCCAGTCCTAAGTCT
GCAATACAGCAAGTTCCATTCTTCTTTACCAAGATATTCTTTGATTTCAAATCTCTATGAGCAATGGCTG
GCTTTCCTTGGGTACCAACAATCTCCATGTGAAGATGGGCAAGACCGCTCGCCGTGGACAGAGCAAGTTT
TATCATTCCTTCCACAGTAACTGTGTATCTGTTTAAGTAATCAAAAAGGGATCCATGCTCATGATAATCT
GACACCAACCAGAGCTGAGTCCAAGTACCATTGTCTTTATTGTCTGCTGCTATAAATCCCAGGATGTTTT
CATGACGTAACATTACAGTTTGATAAATCTCTGCCTCACGGAACCACGAACGTTCTTCTCTAGAGGAGAA
TATCTTAACAGCAACTTCTTCTCCCCGCCACTTTCCTCTCCAAACTTCTCCAAATCGACCTTTGCCAATG
CTTTCTTGTAACACAATAGTTCTCGCAATTGTTCTCTGAACAAGCAATGGTAAACCTGAGCCAGAACCTG
ACGTTGTCATATCATAAATTAAGTCTTTCAACGTAGTACCCTCTGAAATAAAAGGGCGATCTAATGAAGG
GTCCTCTTCATTTGGCACTCGATGGTGAATGACAGTGCGGTTGTGGCAGATATAGACCATCAACATGA
Features (pLannotate 1.2.2; 21 found; start..end, strand, type, name):
    489..507     -  promoter       T7 promoter: promoter for bacteriophage T7 RNA polymerase
    523..556     -  LTR            5' LTR (truncated) (fragment): truncated 5' long terminal repeat (LTR) from HIV-1
    552..755     -  promoter       CMV promoter: human cytomegalovirus (CMV) immediate early promoter
    756..1135    -  enhancer       CMV enhancer: human cytomegalovirus immediate early enhancer
   1290..1342    +  misc_feature   bom (fragment): basis of mobility region from pBR322
   1401..1505    +  promoter       AmpR promoter: bla
   1506..2366    +  CDS            AmpR: β-lactamase; bla; confers resistance to ampicillin, carbenicillin, and related antibiotics
   2537..3125    +  rep_origin     ori: high-copy-number ColE1/pMB1/pBR322/pUC origin of replication
   3308..3400    +  CDS            lacI (fragment): lac repressor; lacI; The lac repressor binds to the lac operator to inhibit transcription in E. coli. This inhibition can be relieved by adding lactose or isopropyl-β-D-thiogalactopyranoside (IPTG).
   3413..3434    +  protein_bind   CAP binding site: CAP binding activates transcription in the presence of cAMP. E. coli catabolite activator protein
   3449..3479    +  promoter       lac promoter: promoter for the E. coli lac operon
   3487..3503    +  protein_bind   lac operator: The lac repressor binds to the lac operator to inhibit transcription in E. coli. This inhibition can be relieved by adding lactose or isopropyl-β-D-thiogalactopyranoside (IPTG). lac repressor encoded by lacI
   3576..3697    -  polyA_signal   SV40 poly(A) signal: SV40 polyadenylation signal
   3692..3850    -  CDS            ble (fragment): BLE_KLEPN - Experimental evidence at protein level: Swiss-Prot protein existence level 1. Binding protein with a strong affinity to the bleomycin family of antibiotics. Binds to CL990; an antimitotic-antibiotic compound. From Klebsiella pneumoniae.
   3874..4665    -  CDS            neo: KKA2_KLEPN - Also known as kan, nptII. Experimental evidence at protein level: Swiss-Prot protein existence level 1. Resistance to kanamycin, neomycin, paromomycin, ribostamycin, butirosin and gentamicin B. From Klebsiella pneumoniae.
   4740..4950    -  promoter       SV40 promoter: SV40 early promoter
   5003..5431    -  rep_origin     f1 ori (sequence partly withheld): f1 bacteriophage origin of replication; arrow indicates direction of (+) strand synthesis
   5452..5473    -  promoter       SV40 promoter (fragment): SV40 enhancer and early promoter
   5477..5701    -  polyA_signal   bGH poly(A) signal: bovine growth hormone polyadenylation signal
   5727..5745    +  promoter       SP6 promoter: promoter for bacteriophage SP6 RNA polymerase
   5812..421     -  CDS            TGFBR1 (across the origin): TGFR1_HUMAN - Also known as ALK5, SKR4. Experimental evidence at protein level: Swiss-Prot protein existence level 1. Transmembrane serine/threonine kinase forming with the TGF- beta type II serine/threonine kinase receptor, TGFBR2, the non- promiscuous receptor for the TGF-beta cytokines TGFB1, TGFB2 and TGFB3. Transduces the TGFB1, TGFB2 and TGFB3 signal from the cell surface to the cytoplasm and is thus regulating a plethora of physiological and pathological processes including cell cycle arrest in epithelial and hematopoietic cells, control of mesenchymal cell proliferation and differentia
