[The description below was written by a language model from this plasmid's Addgene catalogue record and pLannotate feature annotations shown in this document.]
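Description:
pcDNA3-ALK5 wt is a mammalian expression plasmid built on the pcDNA3 backbone that carries the wild-type human TGFBR1 coding sequence (ALK5, the TGF-β type I receptor), a transmembrane serine/threonine kinase that pairs with the type II receptor TGFBR2 to relay TGF-β signals into the cell. The insert was cloned between EcoRI and XhoI sites, both retained, and according to the catalogue entry is fused at its C terminus to an HA epitope tag supplied by the backbone. The automated feature table does not annotate the tag separately. In the sequenced record of about 6.9 kb, the receptor open reading frame spans the numbering origin and lies downstream of the CMV immediate-early enhancer and promoter, which drive strong constitutive transcription in mammalian cells. The bovine growth hormone polyadenylation signal terminates the transcript. T7 and SP6 phage promoters flank the cloning region and could support in vitro transcription.

Propagation in E. coli relies on a high-copy ColE1/pUC-type origin and the β-lactamase gene for ampicillin selection, and an f1 origin is also present for single-stranded DNA production. A separate cassette places the neomycin phosphotransferase gene under the SV40 early promoter with an SV40 poly(A) signal, which allows G418 selection of stably transfected mammalian cells. Short annotated fragments (an HIV-1 LTR piece, bom, lacI, lac promoter/operator, ble) appear to be backbone remnants or incidental matches rather than functional parts of the design. The plasmid is intended for expressing wild-type ALK5 in mammalian cells, for example in studies of TGF-β/Smad signalling, where the HA tag allows detection or immunoprecipitation of the receptor.
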