Addgene plasmid #80876: pcDNA3-ALK5 wt
Purpose: mammalian expression of ALK5 WT
Depositing lab: Aristidis Moustakas. Depositing organization: Ludwig Institute For Cancer Research, Uppsala Branch. Publication: Degradation of the tumor suppressor Smad4 by WW and HECT domain ubiquitin ligases. Moren A, Imamura T, Miyazono K, Heldin CH, Moustakas A. J Biol Chem. 2005 Jun 10;280(23):22115-23. Epub 2005 Apr 6. 10.1074/jbc.M414027200 PubMed 15817471.
Backbone
  Vector backbone: pcDNA3
  Vector type: Mammalian Expression
Growth in bacteria
  Bacterial resistance: Ampicillin, 100 μg/mL
  Growth temperature: 37°C
  Growth strain: DH5alpha
  Copy number: High Copy
Gene/Insert
  Gene/Insert name: ALK5 (alt names: TGFBR1; transforming growth factor beta receptor 1)
  Species: H. sapiens (human)
  Entrez Gene: TGFBR1 (a.k.a. AAT5, ACVRLK4, ALK-5, ALK5, ESS1, LDS1, LDS1A, LDS2A, MSSE, SKR4, TBR-i, TBRI, TGFR-1, tbetaR-I)
  Promoter: CMV
  Tag / fusion protein: HA (C terminal on backbone)
  Cloning method: Restriction Enzyme; 5′ cloning site EcoRI (not destroyed); 3′ cloning site XhoI (not destroyed)
  Sequencing primers: 5′ CMV-F; 3′ BGH-rev
Terms and licenses: Academic/Nonprofit Terms; Industry Terms: Not Available to Industry
How to cite: pcDNA3-ALK5 wt was a gift from Aristidis Moustakas (Addgene plasmid # 80876 ; http://n2t.net/addgene:80876 ; RRID:Addgene_80876)
