>Addgene plasmid #80876 | pcDNA3-ALK5 wt Sequencing Result | analyzer sequence | sequence record 157456
AGCGACTCTCTGGCTACTAGAGAACCCACTGCTTACTGGCTTATCGAAATTAATACGACTCACTATAGGG
AGACCCAAGCTTGGTACCGAGCTCGGATCCACTAGTAACGGCCGCCAGTGTGCTGGAATTCGGGCCATGG
AGGCGGCGGTCGCTGCTCCGCGTCCCCGGCTGCTCCTCCTCGTGCTGGCGGCGGCGGCGGCGGCGGCGGC
GGCGCTGCTCCCGGGGGCGACGGCGTTACAGTGTTTCTGCCACCTCTGTACAAAAGACAATTTTACTTGT
GTGACAGATGGGCTCTGCTTTGTCTCTGTCACAGAGACCACAGACAAAGTTATACACAACAGCATGTGTA
TAGCTGAAATTGACTTAATTCCACGAGATAGGCCGTTTGTATGTGCACCCTCTTCAAAAACTGGGTCTGT
GACTACAACATATTGCTGCAATCAGGACCATTGCAATAAAATAGAACTTCCAACTACTGTAAAGTCATCA
CCTGGCCTTGGTCCTGTGGAACTGGCAGCTGTCATTGCTGGACCAGTGTGCTTCGTCTGCATCTCACTCA
TGTTGATGGTCTATATCTGCCACAACCGCACTGTCATTCACCATCGAGTGCCAAATGAAGAGGACCCTTC
ATTAGATCGCCCTTTTATTTCAGAGGGTACTACGTTGAAAGACTTAATTTATGATATGACAACGTCAGGT
TCTGGCTCAGGTTTACCATTGCTTGTTCAGAGAACAATTGCGAGAACTATTGTGTTACAAGAAAGCATTG
GCAAAGGTCGATTTGGAGAAGTTTGGAGAGGAA
