>Addgene plasmid #80876 | pcDNA3-ALK5 wt Sequencing Result | analyzer sequence | sequence record 157457
CTATAGAATAGGGCCCTCTAGAGTCGACCTAGAGGCTAGCATAATCAGGAACATCATACGGATAACCCTC
GAGCATTTTGATGCCTTCCTGTTGACTGAGTTGCGATAATGTTTTCTTAATCCGCAATGCTGTAAGCCTA
GCTGCTCCATTGGCATACCAACATTCTCTCATAATTTTAGCCATTACTCTCAAGGCTTCACAGCTCTGCC
ATCTGTTTGGGATATTTGGCCTTAACTTCTGTTCACAAACAACTTTTCTCATTTCTTCAACTGATGGGTC
AGAAGGTACAAGATCATAATAAGGCAGTTGGTAATCTTCATGAATACCACCAATGGAACATCGTCGAGCA
ATTTCCCAGAATACTAAGCCCATTGCATAGATGTCAGCACGTTTGAAGGATTCAAAATGTTTCATATTTA
TGGAATCATCGAGAACTTCAGGGGCCATGTACCTTTTTGTTCCCACTCTGTGGTTTGGAGCAATATCAAT
GGTATCTGTGGCTGAATCATGTCTTACTGCCAGTCCTAAGTCTGCAATACAGCAAGTTCCATTCTTCTTT
ACCAAGATATTCTTTGATTTCAAATCTCTATGAGCAATGGCTGGCTTTCCTTGGGTACCAACAATCTCCA
TGTGAAGATGGGCAAGACCGCTCGCCGTGGACAGAGCAAGTTTTATCATTCCTTCCACAGTAACTGTGTA
TCTGTTTAAGTAATCAAAAAGGGATCCATGCTCATGATAATCTGACACCAACCAGAGCTGAGTCCAAGTA
CCATTGTCTTTATTGTCTGCTGCTATAAATCCCAGGA
